>Addgene plasmid #201789 | pCS-lpp0.2-K64A | addgene full sequence | sequence record 400876 | Addgene NGS Result
TAAGAAACCATTATTATCATGACATTAACCTATAAAAATAGGCGTATCACGAGGCCCTTTCGTCTTCACC
TCGAGATCAAAAAAATATTGACAACATAAAAAACTTTGTGTTGCTGGTGTAACGGAATTCATTAAAGAGG
AGAAAGGTACCATGAGAGTATTAAAATACGCCATATTAGGGCTTTTGCGAAAAGGCGAATTGAGTGGATA
CGATATTACGAGTTATTTTAAAGAGGAGCTCGGCCAGTTTTGGAGCGCCAAGCACAGCCAGATTTACCCT
GAGCTCAAAAAGCTGACGGATGAAGGATTTATCACGTTCCGGACAACGATTCAGGGCACAGCCCTGGAGA
AAAAGATGTACACCCTGACAGACAGCGGAAAGCAGGAGCTGCATGACTGGCTGATCCGCCACCAGCCGAT
ACCCGAGACGGTGAAGGATGAATTTATGCTGAAGGCTTATTTCATTTCTTGTCTATCGCGCCAGGAGGCT
TCTGATTTGTTCAAAGACCAGCTGCAAAAACGCCAGGCCAAGCTTTCTGACTTACAGGGAAGCTATGAAA
AGCTTATGGCTTCAGCAGAGCCGATGTCATTTTCTTCACCGGACTTCGGCCACTATCTTGTGCTAACGAA
AGCGCTGGAGCGGGAGAAAAATTACGTTTCTTGGCTGGAATCAATTTTAGCTATGATAGATAAGGATTAA
GGATCCCATGGTACGCGTGCTAGAGGCATCAAATAAAACGAAAGGCTCAGTCGAAAGACTGGGCCTTTCG
TTTTATCTGTTGTTTGTCGGTGAACGCTCTCCTGAGTAGGACAAATCCGCCGCCCTAGACCTAGGGATAT
ATTCCGCTTCCTCGCTCACTGACTCGCTACGCTCGGTCGTTCGACTGCGGCGAGCGGAAATGGCTTACGA
ACGGGGCGGAGATTTCCTGGAAGATGCCAGGAAGATACTTAACAGGGAAGTGAGAGGGCCGCGGCAAAGC
CGTTTTTCCATAGGCTCCGCCCCCCTGACAAGCATCACGAAATCTGACGCTCAAATCAGTGGTGGCGAAA
CCCGACAGGACTATAAAGATACCAGGCGTTTCCCCCTGGCGGCTCCCTCGTGCGCTCTCCTGTTCCTGCC
TTTCGGTTTACCGGTGTCATTCCGCTGTTATGGCCGCGTTTGTCTCATTCCACGCCTGACACTCAGTTCC
GGGTAGGCAGTTCGCTCCAAGCTGGACTGTATGCACGAACCCCCCGTTCAGTCCGACCGCTGCGCCTTAT
CCGGTAACTATCGTCTTGAGTCCAACCCGGAAAGACATGCAAAAGCACCACTGGCAGCAGCCACTGGTAA
TTGATTTAGAGGAGTTAGTCTTGAAGTCATGCGCCGGTTAAGGCTAAACTGAAAGGACAAGTTTTGGTGA
CTGCGCTCCTCCAAGCCAGTTACCTCGGTTCAAAGAGTTGGTAGCTCAGAGAACCTTCGAAAAACCGCCC
TGCAAGGCGGTTTTTTCGTTTTCAGAGCAAGAGATTACGCGCAGACCAAAACGATCTCAAGAAGATCATC
TTATTAATCAGATAAAATATTTCTAGATTTCAGTGCAATTTATCTCTTCAAATGTAGCACCTGAAGTCAG
CCCCATACGATATAAGTTGTTACTAGTGCTTGGATTCTCACCAATAAAAAACGCCCGGCGGCAACCGAGC
GTTCTGAACAAATCCAGATGGAGTTCTGAGGTCATTACTGGATCTATCAACAGGAGTCCAAGCGAGCTCT
CGAACCCCAGAGTCCCGCTCAGAAGAACTCGTCAAGAAGGCGATAGAAGGCGATGCGCTGCGAATCGGGA
GCGGCGATACCGTAAAGCACGAGGAAGCGGTCAGCCCATTCGCCGCCAAGCTCTTCAGCAATATCACGGG
TAGCCAACGCTATGTCCTGATAGCGGTCCGCCACACCCAGCCGGCCACAGTCGATGAATCCAGAAAAGCG
GCCATTTTCCACCATGATATTCGGCAAGCAGGCATCGCCATGGGTCACGACGAGATCCTCGCCGTCGGGC
ATGCGCGCCTTGAGCCTGGCGAACAGTTCGGCTGGCGCGAGCCCCTGATGCTCTTCGTCCAGATCATCCT
GATCGACAAGACCGGCTTCCATCCGAGTACGTGCTCGCTCGATGCGATGTTTCGCTTGGTGGTCGAATGG
GCAGGTAGCCGGATCAAGCGTATGCAGCCGCCGCATTGCATCAGCCATGATGGATACTTTCTCGGCAGGA
GCAAGGTGAGATGACAGGAGATCCTGCCCCGGCACTTCGCCCAATAGCAGCCAGTCCCTTCCCGCTTCAG
TGACAACGTCGAGCACAGCTGCGCAAGGAACGCCCGTCGTGGCCAGCCACGATAGCCGCGCTGCCTCGTC
CTGCAGTTCATTCAGGGCACCGGACAGGTCGGTCTTGACAAAAAGAACCGGGCGCCCCTGCGCTGACAGC
CGGAACACGGCGGCATCAGAGCAGCCGATTGTCTGTTGTGCCCAGTCATAGCCGAATAGCCTCTCCACCC
AAGCGGCCGGAGAACCTGCGTGCAATCCATCTTGTTCAATCATGCGAAACGATCCTCATCCTGTCTCTTG
ATCAGATCTTGATCCCCTGCGCCATCAGATCCTTGGCGGCAAGAAAGCCATCCAGTTTACTTTGCAGGGC
TTCCCAACCTTACCAGAGGGCGCCCCAGCTGGCAATTCCGACGTC
Features (pLannotate 1.2.2; 7 found; start..end, strand, type, name):
    152..697     +  CDS            padR: PADR_BACSU - Also known as yfiO. Protein predicted: Swiss-Prot protein existence level 4. Negative transcriptional regulator of padC phenolic acid decarboxylase. From Bacillus subtilis (strain 168).
    730..816     +  terminator     rrnB T1 terminator: Escherichia coli rrnB; transcription terminator T1 from the E. coli rrnB gene
    842..897     -  rep_origin     RSF ori (fragment): Plasmids containing the RSF 1030 origin of replication can be propagated in E. coli cells that contain additional plasmids with compatible origins.
    985..1530    -  rep_origin     p15A ori: Plasmids containing the medium-copy-number p15A origin of replication can be propagated in E. coli cells that contain a second plasmid with the ColE1 origin.
   1644..1738    -  terminator     lambda t0 terminator: transcription terminator from phage lambda
   1772..2563    -  CDS            neo: KKA2_KLEPN - Also known as kan, nptII. Experimental evidence at protein level: Swiss-Prot protein existence level 1. Resistance to kanamycin, neomycin, paromomycin, ribostamycin, butirosin and gentamicin B. From Klebsiella pneumoniae.
   2595..9       -  CDS            tnpA (fragment) (across the origin): TN5P_ECOLX - Also known as tnp. Experimental evidence at protein level: Swiss-Prot protein existence level 1. Mediates transposition of transposon Tn5 by a 'cut and paste' mechanism. First, the monomeric transposase binds the 19 bp inverted DNA repeats flanking the transposon. Then, dimerization of the DNA- bound transposase creates a synaptic DNA complex. After nicking of the first DNA strand, excision of the transposon proceeds through a series of intermediates. The transposase then mediates the insertion of the transposon at a new site by strand transfer. The activity of the wild- type tran
