[The description below was written by a language model from this plasmid's Addgene catalogue record and pLannotate feature annotations shown in this document.]
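Description:
pCS-lpp0.2-K64A is a small (about 2.7 kb) bacterial expression plasmid for E. coli that carries a point mutant of PadR, the Bacillus subtilis transcriptional repressor that normally controls the padC phenolic acid decarboxylase gene and responds to p-coumaric acid. It derives from the parent construct pCS-lpp0.2-PadR and differs by the K64A substitution in the regulator. The padR coding sequence is followed by the rrnB T1 transcription terminator. No promoter is annotated in the feature table; the "lpp0.2" in the name suggests a constitutive lpp-derived promoter variant in the roughly 150 nt upstream of the gene, but the record does not state this explicitly.

Selection is by kanamycin, conferred by the Tn5-type neo/nptII aminoglycoside phosphotransferase gene, which is followed by the phage lambda t0 terminator. The short tnpA fragment annotated next to it is most likely residual Tn5 sequence carried along with the resistance cassette rather than a functional transposase. Replication is annotated as a p15A origin, with a small adjacent fragment matching the RSF origin. p15A is usually regarded as a medium-copy origin compatible with ColE1-type plasmids, whereas the catalogue entry lists the plasmid as high copy, a discrepancy the record does not resolve.

The plasmid supplies the regulator component of a p-coumaric acid biosensor. It was made as part of work tuning the dynamic performance of that sensor system, where PadR variants such as K64A are compared for altered response. A PadR-controlled reporter or output cassette is not present on this plasmid and would have to be provided separately, for example on a compatible second plasmid.
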