Addgene plasmid #201789: pCS-lpp0.2-K64A
Purpose: mutant of PadR; transcriptional regulator can respond to p-coumaric acid
Depositing lab: Yajun Yan. Depositing organization: University of Georgia. Publication: Optimization of a p-Coumaric Acid Biosensor System for Versatile Dynamic Performance. Jiang T, Li C, Yan Y. ACS Synth Biol. 2021 Jan 15;10(1):132-144. doi: 10.1021/acssynbio.0c00500. Epub 2020 Dec 30. PubMed 33378169.
Backbone
  Vector backbone: pCS-lpp0.2-PadR
  Vector type: Bacterial Expression
Growth in bacteria
  Bacterial resistance: Kanamycin, 50 μg/mL
  Growth temperature: 37°C
  Growth strain: DH5alpha
  Copy number: High Copy
Gene/Insert
  Gene/Insert name: PadR
  Species: Bacillus subtilis
  Mutation: K64A
  Entrez Gene: padR (a.k.a. EO946_RS04470, EO946_04470)
  Cloning method: Restriction Enzyme; 5′ cloning site unknown (unknown if destroyed); 3′ cloning site unknown (unknown if destroyed)
  Sequencing primers: 5′ unknown
Terms and licenses: Academic/Nonprofit Terms; Industry Terms
How to cite: pCS-lpp0.2-K64A was a gift from Yajun Yan (Addgene plasmid # 201789 ; http://n2t.net/addgene:201789 ; RRID:Addgene_201789)
